Addgene plasmid #201486: GFP2-NbALFA
Purpose: BRET2 detection of ALFA-tagged protein
Depositing lab: Patrick Giguère. Depositing organization: University of Ottawa. Publication: Development of a V5-tag-directed nanobody and its implementation as an intracellular biosensor of GPCR signalling. Zeghal M, Matte K, Venes A, Patel S, Laroche G, Sarvan S, Joshi M, Rain JC, Couture JF, Giguere PM. J Biol Chem. 2023 Jul 28:105107. doi: 10.1016/j.jbc.2023.105107. PubMed 37517699.
Backbone
  Vector backbone: pcDNA3.1+
  Backbone manufacturer: Invitrogen
  Backbone size w/o insert (bp): 5428
  Vector type: Mammalian Expression
  Selectable markers: Neomycin (select with G418)
Growth in bacteria
  Bacterial resistance: Ampicillin, 100 μg/mL
  Growth temperature: 37°C
  Growth strain: DH5alpha
  Copy number: High Copy
Gene/Insert
  Gene/Insert name: GFP2-NbALFA
  Species: Synthetic
  Insert size (bp): 1140
  Promoter: CMV
  Tag / fusion protein: GFP2 (N terminal on insert)
  Cloning method: Restriction Enzyme; 5′ cloning site HindIII (not destroyed); 3′ cloning site XbaI (not destroyed)
  Sequencing primers: 5′ CMV-F; 3′ Bgh-R
Resource information
  A portion of this plasmid was derived from a plasmid made by: Synthetic
Terms and licenses: Academic/Nonprofit Terms; Industry Terms: Not Available to Industry
How to cite: GFP2-NbALFA was a gift from Patrick Giguère (Addgene plasmid # 201486 ; http://n2t.net/addgene:201486 ; RRID:Addgene_201486)
