[The description below was written by a language model from this plasmid's Addgene catalogue record and pLannotate feature annotations shown in this document.]
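Description:
GFP2-NbALFA is a mammalian expression plasmid built on the pcDNA3.1+ backbone that encodes a synthetic fusion of the GFP2 fluorescent protein to NbALFA, a nanobody that binds the ALFA epitope tag. The roughly 1.1 kb insert was cloned between HindIII and XbaI sites, with GFP2 at the N terminus. Transcription is driven by the human cytomegalovirus immediate-early enhancer and promoter and terminated by the bovine growth hormone polyadenylation signal. A T7 promoter lies just upstream of the coding sequence, as is standard for this backbone. The automated annotation labels the whole open reading frame as vsfGFP-9, a GFP-nanobody fusion; this is best read as a similarity match to the GFP-plus-nanobody architecture rather than the actual identity of the insert. Short hits called as an HIV-1 LTR fragment, a ble fragment and a lacI fragment likewise look like incidental matches to backbone sequence.

The plasmid is propagated in E. coli through a high-copy ColE1/pUC-type origin with ampicillin resistance (β-lactamase), and it also carries an f1 phage origin. For selection in mammalian cells, a neomycin phosphotransferase gene under the SV40 early promoter, followed by the SV40 polyadenylation signal, confers G418 resistance.

The stated purpose is BRET2 detection of ALFA-tagged proteins. In such assays GFP2 serves as the energy acceptor, so the intracellularly expressed nanobody fusion can report its proximity to a luciferase donor when it binds an ALFA-tagged target. The record does not specify the donor partner. The associated work concerns tag-directed nanobodies used as intracellular biosensors of GPCR signalling.
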