Features (pLannotate 1.2.2; 20 found; start..end, strand, type, name):
     28..80      -  misc_feature   bom (fragment): basis of mobility region from pBR322
    235..614     +  enhancer       CMV enhancer: human cytomegalovirus immediate early enhancer
    615..818     +  promoter       CMV promoter: human cytomegalovirus (CMV) immediate early promoter
    814..847     +  LTR            5' LTR (truncated) (fragment): truncated 5' long terminal repeat (LTR) from HIV-1
    863..881     +  promoter       T7 promoter: promoter for bacteriophage T7 RNA polymerase
    929..2056    +  CDS            vsfGFP-9: vsfGFP-9 is a basic (constitutively fluorescent) green fluorescent protein published in 2015, derived from Aequorea victoria. It has low acid sensitivity.
   2125..2349    +  polyA_signal   bGH poly(A) signal: bovine growth hormone polyadenylation signal
   2353..2374    +  promoter       SV40 promoter (fragment): SV40 enhancer and early promoter
   2395..2823    +  rep_origin     f1 ori (sequence partly withheld): f1 bacteriophage origin of replication; arrow indicates direction of (+) strand synthesis
   2837..3166    +  promoter       SV40 promoter: SV40 enhancer and early promoter
   3233..4024    +  CDS            neo: KKA2_KLEPN - Also known as kan, nptII. Experimental evidence at protein level: Swiss-Prot protein existence level 1. Resistance to kanamycin, neomycin, paromomycin, ribostamycin, butirosin and gentamicin B. From Klebsiella pneumoniae.
   4048..4206    +  CDS            ble (fragment): BLE_KLEPN - Experimental evidence at protein level: Swiss-Prot protein existence level 1. Binding protein with a strong affinity to the bleomycin family of antibiotics. Binds to CL990; an antimitotic-antibiotic compound. From Klebsiella pneumoniae.
   4201..4322    +  polyA_signal   SV40 poly(A) signal: SV40 polyadenylation signal
   4395..4411    -  protein_bind   lac operator: The lac repressor binds to the lac operator to inhibit transcription in E. coli. This inhibition can be relieved by adding lactose or isopropyl-β-D-thiogalactopyranoside (IPTG). lac repressor encoded by lacI
   4419..4449    -  promoter       lac promoter: promoter for the E. coli lac operon
   4464..4485    -  protein_bind   CAP binding site: CAP binding activates transcription in the presence of cAMP. E. coli catabolite activator protein
   4498..4590    -  CDS            lacI (fragment): lac repressor; lacI; The lac repressor binds to the lac operator to inhibit transcription in E. coli. This inhibition can be relieved by adding lactose or isopropyl-β-D-thiogalactopyranoside (IPTG).
   4773..5361    -  rep_origin     ori: high-copy-number ColE1/pMB1/pBR322/pUC origin of replication
   5532..6392    -  CDS            AmpR: β-lactamase; bla; confers resistance to ampicillin, carbenicillin, and related antibiotics
   6393..6497    -  promoter       AmpR promoter: bla
>Addgene plasmid #201486 | GFP2-NbALFA | addgene full sequence | sequence record 395351 | Addgene NGS Result
GACGGATCGGGAGATCTCCCGATCCCCTATGGTGCACTCTCAGTACAATCTGCTCTGATGCCGCATAGTT
AAGCCAGTATCTGCTCCCTGCTTGTGTGTTGGAGGTCGCTGAGTAGTGCGCGAGCAAAATTTAAGCTACA
ACAAGGCAAGGCTTGACCGACAATTGCATGAAGAATCTGCTTAGGGTTAGGCGTTTTGCGCTGCTTCGCG
ATGTACGGGCCAGATATACGCGTTGACATTGATTATTGACTAGTTATTAATAGTAATCAATTACGGGGTC
ATTAGTTCATAGCCCATATATGGAGTTCCGCGTTACATAACTTACGGTAAATGGCCCGCCTGGCTGACCG
CCCAACGACCCCCGCCCATTGACGTCAATAATGACGTATGTTCCCATAGTAACGCCAATAGGGACTTTCC
ATTGACGTCAATGGGTGGAGTATTTACGGTAAACTGCCCACTTGGCAGTACATCAAGTGTATCATATGCC
AAGTACGCCCCCTATTGACGTCAATGACGGTAAATGGCCCGCCTGGCATTATGCCCAGTACATGACCTTA
TGGGACTTTCCTACTTGGCAGTACATCTACGTATTAGTCATCGCTATTACCATGGTGATGCGGTTTTGGC
AGTACATCAATGGGCGTGGATAGCGGTTTGACTCACGGGGATTTCCAAGTCTCCACCCCATTGACGTCAA
TGGGAGTTTGTTTTGGCACCAAAATCAACGGGACTTTCCAAAATGTCGTAACAACTCCGCCCCATTGACG
CAAATGGGCGGTAGGCGTGTACGGTGGGAGGTCTATATAAGCAGAGCTCTCTGGCTAACTAGAGAACCCA
CTGCTTACTGGCTTATCGAAATTAATACGACTCACTATAGGGAGACCCAAGCTGGCTAGCGTTTAAACTT
AAGCTTGCCACCATGGTGAGCAAGGGCGAGGAGCTGTTCACCGGGGTGGTGCCCATCCTGGTCGAGCTGG
ACGGCGACGTAAACGGCCACAAGTTCAGCGTGTCCGGCGAGGGCGAGGGCGATGCCACCTACGGCAAGCT
GACCCTGAAGTTCATCTGCACCACCGGCAAGCTGCCCGTGCCCTGGCCCACCCTCGTGACCACCCTGAGC
TACGGCGTGCAGTGCTTCAGCCGCTACCCCGACCACATGAAGCAGCACGACTTCTTCAAGTCCGCCATGC
CCGAAGGCTACGTCCAGGAGCGCACCATCTTCTTCAAGGACGACGGCAACTACAAGACCCGCGCCGAGGT
GAAGTTCGAGGGCGACACCCTGGTGAACCGCATCGAGCTGAAGGGCATCGACTTCAAGGAGGACGGCAAC
ATCCTGGGGCACAAGCTGGAGTACAACTACAACCCCCACAACGTCTATATCATGGCCGACAAGCAGAAGA
ACGGCATCAAGGTGAACTTCAAGATCCGCCACAACATCGAGGACGGCAGCGTGCAGCTCGCCGACCACTA
CCAGCAGAACACCCCCATCGGCGACGGCCCCGTGCTGCTGCCCGACAACCACTACCTGTTCACCCAGTCC
GCCCTGAGCAAAGACCCCAACGAGAAGCGCGATCACATGGTCCTGCTGGAGTTCGTGACCGCCGCCGGGA
TCACTCTCGGCATGGACGAGCTGTACAAGGGGAGTTCCGGTGGTGGCGGGAGCGGAGGTGGAGGCTCGAG
CATGGCGTCCGGGGAAGTTCAACTTCAAGAAAGCGGTGGCGGCTTGGTCCAACCGGGTGGGAGCCTCCGA
CTTTCATGTACTGCTTCCGGGGTCACTATTTCTGCCCTCAATGCAATGGCGATGGGCTGGTATAGGCAGG
CACCTGGAGAAAGAAGAGTAATGGTTGCGGCGGTCAGCGAAAGAGGAAACGCTATGTACCGGGAAAGCGT
GCAGGGACGCTTTACCGTGACCAGGGATTTCACCAACAAGATGGTTTCCTTGCAGATGGACAATTTGAAA
CCCGAAGACACTGCGGTGTATTATTGTCACGTCTTGGAAGACCGAGTGGATTCATTTCATGATTATTGGG
GCCAGGGTACCCAAGTCACGGTGTCTTCATAAGAATTCAGTCTAAGCTAGCAGATCTTCTAGAGGGCCCG
TTTAAACCCGCTGATCAGCCTCGACTGTGCCTTCTAGTTGCCAGCCATCTGTTGTTTGCCCCTCCCCCGT
GCCTTCCTTGACCCTGGAAGGTGCCACTCCCACTGTCCTTTCCTAATAAAATGAGGAAATTGCATCGCAT
TGTCTGAGTAGGTGTCATTCTATTCTGGGGGGTGGGGTGGGGCAGGACAGCAAGGGGGAGGATTGGGAAG
ACAATAGCAGGCATGCTGGGGATGCGGTGGGCTCTATGGCTTCTGAGGCGGAAAGAACCAGCTGGGGCTC
TAGGGGGTATCCCC
[124 nt withheld, positions 2395-2518]
C
[91 nt withheld, positions 2520-2610]
A
[49 nt withheld, positions 2612-2660]
CCTTTGACGTTGGAGTCCACGTTCTTT
[37 nt withheld, positions 2688-2724]
ACCCTATCTCGGTCTATTCTTTTGATTTATAAGGGATTTTGCCGATTTCGGCCTATTGGTTAAAAAATGA
GCTGATTTAACAAAAATTTAACGCGAATTAATTCTGTGGAATGTGTGTCAGTTAGGGTGTGGAAAGTCCC
CAGGCTCCCCAGCAGGCAGAAGTATGCAAAGCATGCATCTCAATTAGTCAGCAACCAGGTGTGGAAAGTC
CCCAGGCTCCCCAGCAGGCAGAAGTATGCAAAGCATGCATCTCAATTAGTCAGCAACCATAGTCCCGCCC
CTAACTCCGCCCATCCCGCCCCTAACTCCGCCCAGTTCCGCCCATTCTCCGCCCCATGGCTGACTAATTT
TTTTTATTTATGCAGAGGCCGAGGCCGCCTCTGCCTCTGAGCTATTCCAGAAGTAGTGAGGAGGCTTTTT
TGGAGGCCTAGGCTTTTGCAAAAAGCTCCCGGGAGCTTGTATATCCATTTTCGGATCTGATCAAGAGACA
GGATGAGGATCGTTTCGCATGATTGAACAAGATGGATTGCACGCAGGTTCTCCGGCCGCTTGGGTGGAGA
GGCTATTCGGCTATGACTGGGCACAACAGACAATCGGCTGCTCTGATGCCGCCGTGTTCCGGCTGTCAGC
GCAGGGGCGCCCGGTTCTTTTTGTCAAGACCGACCTGTCCGGTGCCCTGAATGAACTGCAGGACGAGGCA
GCGCGGCTATCGTGGCTGGCCACGACGGGCGTTCCTTGCGCAGCTGTGCTCGACGTTGTCACTGAAGCGG
GAAGGGACTGGCTGCTATTGGGCGAAGTGCCGGGGCAGGATCTCCTGTCATCTCACCTTGCTCCTGCCGA
GAAAGTATCCATCATGGCTGATGCAATGCGGCGGCTGCATACGCTTGATCCGGCTACCTGCCCATTCGAC
CACCAAGCGAAACATCGCATCGAGCGAGCACGTACTCGGATGGAAGCCGGTCTTGTCGATCAGGATGATC
TGGACGAAGAGCATCAGGGGCTCGCGCCAGCCGAACTGTTCGCCAGGCTCAAGGCGCGCATGCCCGACGG
CGAGGATCTCGTCGTGACCCATGGCGATGCCTGCTTGCCGAATATCATGGTGGAAAATGGCCGCTTTTCT
GGATTCATCGACTGTGGCCGGCTGGGTGTGGCGGACCGCTATCAGGACATAGCGTTGGCTACCCGTGATA
TTGCTGAAGAGCTTGGCGGCGAATGGGCTGACCGCTTCCTCGTGCTTTACGGTATCGCCGCTCCCGATTC
GCAGCGCATCGCCTTCTATCGCCTTCTTGACGAGTTCTTCTGAGCGGGACTCTGGGGTTCGAAATGACCG
ACCAAGCGACGCCCAACCTGCCATCACGAGATTTCGATTCCACCGCCGCCTTCTATGAAAGGTTGGGCTT
CGGAATCGTTTTCCGGGACGCCGGCTGGATGATCCTCCAGCGCGGGGATCTCATGCTGGAGTTCTTCGCC
CACCCCAACTTGTTTATTGCAGCTTATAATGGTTACAAATAAAGCAATAGCATCACAAATTTCACAAATA
AAGCATTTTTTTCACTGCATTCTAGTTGTGGTTTGTCCAAACTCATCAATGTATCTTATCATGTCTGTAT
ACCGTCGACCTCTAGCTAGAGCTTGGCGTAATCATGGTCATAGCTGTTTCCTGTGTGAAATTGTTATCCG
CTCACAATTCCACACAACATACGAGCCGGAAGCATAAAGTGTAAAGCCTGGGGTGCCTAATGAGTGAGCT
AACTCACATTAATTGCGTTGCGCTCACTGCCCGCTTTCCAGTCGGGAAACCTGTCGTGCCAGCTGCATTA
ATGAATCGGCCAACGCGCGGGGAGAGGCGGTTTGCGTATTGGGCGCTCTTCCGCTTCCTCGCTCACTGAC
TCGCTGCGCTCGGTCGTTCGGCTGCGGCGAGCGGTATCAGCTCACTCAAAGGCGGTAATACGGTTATCCA
CAGAATCAGGGGATAACGCAGGAAAGAACATGTGAGCAAAAGGCCAGCAAAAGGCCAGGAACCGTAAAAA
GGCCGCGTTGCTGGCGTTTTTCCATAGGCTCCGCCCCCCTGACGAGCATCACAAAAATCGACGCTCAAGT
CAGAGGTGGCGAAACCCGACAGGACTATAAAGATACCAGGCGTTTCCCCCTGGAAGCTCCCTCGTGCGCT
CTCCTGTTCCGACCCTGCCGCTTACCGGATACCTGTCCGCCTTTCTCCCTTCGGGAAGCGTGGCGCTTTC
TCATAGCTCACGCTGTAGGTATCTCAGTTCGGTGTAGGTCGTTCGCTCCAAGCTGGGCTGTGTGCACGAA
CCCCCCGTTCAGCCCGACCGCTGCGCCTTATCCGGTAACTATCGTCTTGAGTCCAACCCGGTAAGACACG
ACTTATCGCCACTGGCAGCAGCCACTGGTAACAGGATTAGCAGAGCGAGGTATGTAGGCGGTGCTACAGA
GTTCTTGAAGTGGTGGCCTAACTACGGCTACACTAGAAGAACAGTATTTGGTATCTGCGCTCTGCTGAAG
CCAGTTACCTTCGGAAAAAGAGTTGGTAGCTCTTGATCCGGCAAACAAACCACCGCTGGTAGCGGTGGTT
TTTTTGTTTGCAAGCAGCAGATTACGCGCAGAAAAAAAGGATCTCAAGAAGATCCTTTGATCTTTTCTAC
GGGGTCTGACGCTCAGTGGAACGAAAACTCACGTTAAGGGATTTTGGTCATGAGATTATCAAAAAGGATC
TTCACCTAGATCCTTTTAAATTAAAAATGAAGTTTTAAATCAATCTAAAGTATATATGAGTAAACTTGGT
CTGACAGTTACCAATGCTTAATCAGTGAGGCACCTATCTCAGCGATCTGTCTATTTCGTTCATCCATAGT
TGCCTGACTCCCCGTCGTGTAGATAACTACGATACGGGAGGGCTTACCATCTGGCCCCAGTGCTGCAATG
ATACCGCGAGACCCACGCTCACCGGCTCCAGATTTATCAGCAATAAACCAGCCAGCCGGAAGGGCCGAGC
GCAGAAGTGGTCCTGCAACTTTATCCGCCTCCATCCAGTCTATTAATTGTTGCCGGGAAGCTAGAGTAAG
TAGTTCGCCAGTTAATAGTTTGCGCAACGTTGTTGCCATTGCTACAGGCATCGTGGTGTCACGCTCGTCG
TTTGGTATGGCTTCATTCAGCTCCGGTTCCCAACGATCAAGGCGAGTTACATGATCCCCCATGTTGTGCA
AAAAAGCGGTTAGCTCCTTCGGTCCTCCGATCGTTGTCAGAAGTAAGTTGGCCGCAGTGTTATCACTCAT
GGTTATGGCAGCACTGCATAATTCTCTTACTGTCATGCCATCCGTAAGATGCTTTTCTGTGACTGGTGAG
TACTCAACCAAGTCATTCTGAGAATAGTGTATGCGGCGACCGAGTTGCTCTTGCCCGGCGTCAATACGGG
ATAATACCGCGCCACATAGCAGAACTTTAAAAGTGCTCATCATTGGAAAACGTTCTTCGGGGCGAAAACT
CTCAAGGATCTTACCGCTGTTGAGATCCAGTTCGATGTAACCCACTCGTGCACCCAACTGATCTTCAGCA
TCTTTTACTTTCACCAGCGTTTCTGGGTGAGCAAAAACAGGAAGGCAAAATGCCGCAAAAAAGGGAATAA
GGGCGACACGGAAATGTTGAATACTCATACTCTTCCTTTTTCAATATTATTGAAGCATTTATCAGGGTTA
TTGTCTCATGAGCGGATACATATTTGAATGTATTTAGAAAAATAAACAAATAGGGGTTCCGCGCACATTT
CCCCGAAAAGTGCCACCTGACGTC
